>Addgene plasmid #75445 | pECM1 | depositor full sequence | sequence record 146473 | pECM1 sequence 4848 bps
CTCGAGAATCAGCTGTTGCCCGTCTCACTGGTGAAAAGAAAAACCACCCTGGCTCCCAATACGCAAACCG
CCTCTCCCCGCGCGTTGGCCGATTCATTAATGCAACTGGCACGACAGGTTTCCCGACTGGAAAGCGGGCA
GGTTGGAGCGGCGAACAAAAACGAAGAAAACACCAACGAAGTGCCGACCTTTATGCTGAACGCGGGCCAG
GCGAACCGTCTTCAGTTGTAACCGCGGAGGAGAAAGTACCATGATTCCGGGGATCCGTCGACCTGCAGTT
CGAAGTTCCTATTCTCTAGAAAGTATAGGAACTTCAGAGCGCTTTTGAAGCTCACGCTGCCGCAAGCACT
CAGGGCGCAAGGGCTGCTAAAGGAAGCGGAACACGTAGAAAGCCAGTCCGCAGAAACGGTGCTGACCCCG
GATGAATGTCAGCTACTGGGCTATCTGGACAAGGGAAAACGCAAGCGCAAAGAGAAAGCAGGTAGCTTGC
AGTGGGCTTACATGGCGATAGCTAGACTGGGCGGTTTTATGGACAGCAAGCGAACCGGAATTGCCAGCTG
GGGCGCCCTCTGGTAAGGTTGGGAAGCCCTGCAAAGTAAACTGGATGGCTTTCTTGCCGCCAAGGATCTG
ATGGCGCAGGGGATCAAGATCTGATCAAGAGACAGGATGAGGATCGTTTCGCATGATTGAACAAGATGGA
TTGCACGCAGGTTCTCCGGCCGCTTGGGTGGAGAGGCTATTCGGCTATGACTGGGCACAACAGACAATCG
GCTGCTCTGATGCCGCCGTGTTCCGGCTGTCAGCGCAGGGGCGCCCGGTTCTTTTTGTCAAGACCGACCT
GTCCGGTGCCCTGAATGAACTGCAGGACGAGGCAGCGCGGCTATCGTGGCTGGCCACGACGGGCGTTCCT
TGCGCAGCTGTGCTCGACGTTGTCACTGAAGCGGGAAGGGACTGGCTGCTATTGGGCGAAGTGCCGGGGC
AGGATCTCCTGTCATCTCACCTTGCTCCTGCCGAGAAAGTATCCATCATGGCTGATGCAATGCGGCGGCT
GCATACGCTTGATCCGGCTACCTGCCCATTCGACCACCAAGCGAAACATCGCATCGAGCGAGCACGTACT
CGGATGGAAGCCGGTCTTGTCGATCAGGATGATCTGGACGAAGAGCATCAGGGGCTCGCGCCAGCCGAAC
TGTTCGCCAGGCTCAAGGCGCGCATGCCCGACGGCGAGGATCTCGTCGTGACCCATGGCGATGCCTGCTT
GCCGAATATCATGGTGGAAAATGGCCGCTTTTCTGGATTCATCGACTGTGGCCGGCTGGGTGTGGCGGAC
CGCTATCAGGACATAGCGTTGGCTACCCGTGATATTGCTGAAGAGCTTGGCGGCGAATGGGCTGACCGCT
TCCTCGTGCTTTACGGTATCGCCGCTCCCGATTCGCAGCGCATCGCCTTCTATCGCCTTCTTGACGAGTT
CTTCTAATAAGGGGATCTTGAAGTTCCTATTCCGAAGTTCCTATTCTCTAGAAAGTATAGGAACTTCGAA
GCAGCTCCAGCCTACATCCGACTAAACGCGTAAAACAGCCAGCGCTGGCGCGATTTAGCCCCGACATAGC
CCCACTGTTCGTCCATTTCCGCGCAGACGATGACGTCACTGCCCGGCTGTATGCGCGAGGTTACCGACTG
CGGCCTGAGTTTTTTAAGTGACGTAAAATCGTGTTGAGGCCAACGCCCATAATGCGGGCTGTTGCCCGGC
ATCCAACGCCATTCATGGCCATATCAATGATTTTCTGGTGCGTACCGGGTTGAGAAGCGGTGTAAGTGAA
CTGCATAAACCAGCCATTGAGTAAGTTTTTAAGCACATCATCATCATAAGCTTTAAGTTGGTTCTCTTGG
ATCAATTTGCTGACAATGGCGTTTACCTTACCAGTAATGTATTCAAGGCTAATTTTTTCAAGTTCATTCC
AACCAATGATAGGCATCACTTCTTGGATAGGGATAAGGTTTTTATTATTATCAATAATATAATCAAGATA
ATGTTCAAATATACTTTCTAAGGCAGACCAACCATTTGTTAAATCAGTTTTTGTTGTGATGTAGGCATCA
ATCATAATTAATTGCTGCTTATAACAGGCACTGAGTAATTGTTTTTTATTTTTAAAGTGATGATAAAAGG
CACCTTTGGTCACCAACGCTTTTCCCGAGATCCTCTACGCCGGACGCATCGTGGCCGGCATCACCGGCGC
CACAGGTGCGGTTGCTGGCGCCTATATCGCCGACATCACCGATGGGGAAGATCGGGCTCGCCACTTCGGG
CTCATGAGCGCTTGTTTCGGCGTGGGTATGGTGGCAGGCCCCGTGGCCGGGGGACTGTTGGGCGCCATCT
CCTTGCTGCCTCGCGCGTTTCGGTGATGACGGTGAAAACCTCTGACACATGCAGCTCCCGGAGACGGTCA
CAGCTTGTCTGTAAGCGGATGCCGGGAGCAGACAAGCCCGTCAGGGCGCGTCAGCGGGTGTTGGCGGGTG
TCGGGGCGCAGCCATGACCCAGTCACGTAGCGATAGCGGAGTGTATACTGGCTTAACTATGCGGCATCAG
AGCAGATTGTACTGAGAGTGCACCATAAATCAATCTAAAGTATATATGAGTAAACTTGGTCTGACAGTTA
CCAATGCTTAATCAGTGAGGCACCTATCTCAGCGATCTGTCTATTTCGTTCATCCATAGTTGCCTGACTC
CCCGTCGTGTAGATAACTACGATACGGGAGGGCTTACCATCTGGCCCCAGTGCTGCAATGATACCGCGAG
ACCCACGCTCACCGGCTCCAGATTTATCAGCAATAAACCAGCCAGCCGGAAGGGCCGAGCGCAGAAGTGG
TCCTGCAACTTTATCCGCCTCCATCCAGTCTATTAATTGTTGCCGGGAAGCTAGAGTAAGTAGTTCGCCA
GTTAATAGTTTGCGCAACGTTGTTGCCATTGCTGCAGGCATCGTGGTGTCACGCTCGTCGTTTGGTATGG
CTTCATTCAGCTCCGGTTCCCAACGATCAAGGCGAGTTACATGATCCCCCATGTTGTGCAAAAAAGCGGT
TAGCTCCTTCGGTCCTCCGATCGTTGTCAGAAGTAAGTTGGCCGCAGTGTTATCACTCATGGTTATGGCA
GCACTGCATAATTCTCTTACTGTCATGCCATCCGTAAGATGCTTTTCTGTGACTGGTGAGTACTCAACCA
AGTCATTCTGAGAATAGTGTATGCGGCGACCGAGTTGCTCTTGCCCGGCGTCAACACGGGATAATACCGC
GCCACATAGCAGAACTTTAAAAGTGCTCATCATTGGAAAACGTTCTTCGGGGCGAAAACTCTCAAGGATC
TTACCGCTGTTGAGATCCAGTTCGATGTAACCCACTCGTGCACCCAACTGATCTTCAGCATCTTTTACTT
TCACCAGCGTTTCTGGGTGAGCAAAAACAGGAAGGCAAAATGCCGCAAAAAAGGGAATAAGGGCGACACG
GAAATGTTGAATACTCATACTCTTCCTTTTTCAATATTATTGAAGCATTTATCAGGGTTATTGTCTCATG
AGCGGATACATATTTGAATGTATTTAGAAAAATAAACAAATAGGGGTTCCGCGCACATTTCCCCGAAAAG
TGCCACCTGACGTCTAAGAAACCATTATTATCATGACATTAACCTATAAAAATAGGCGTATCACGAGGCC
CTTTCGTCTTCAAGAATTCCCATGTCAGCCGTTAAGTGTTCCTGTGTCACTCAAAATTGCTTTGAGAGGC
TCTAAGGGCTTCTCAGTGCGTTACATCCCTGGCTTGTTGTCCACAACCGTTAAACCTTAAAAGCTTTAAA
AGCCTTATATATTCTTTTTTTTCTTATAAAACTTAAAACCTTAGAGGCTATTTAAGTTGCTGATTTATAT
TAATTTTATTGTTCAAACATGAGAGCTTAGTACGTGAAACATGAGAGCTTAGTACGTTAGCCATGAGAGC
TTAGTACGTTAGCCATGAGGGTTTAGTTCGTTAAACATGAGAGCTTAGTACGTTAAACATGAGAGCTTAG
TACGTGAAACATGAGAGCTTAGTACGTACTATCAACAGGTTGAACTGCTGATCTTCAGATCCTCTACGCC
GGACGCATCGTGGGGATCTGGTTCCGCGCACATTTCCCCGAAAAGTGCCACCTAAATTGTAAGCGTTAAT
ATTTTGTTAAAATTCGCGTTAAATTTTTGTTAAATCAGCTCATTTTTTAACCAATAGGCCGAAATCGGCA
AAATCCCTTATAAATCAAAAGAATAGACCGAGATAGGGT
[37 nt withheld, positions 4310-4346]
AAAGAACGTGGACTCCAACGTCAAAGG
[49 nt withheld, positions 4374-4422]
T
[91 nt withheld, positions 4424-4514]
G
[124 nt withheld, positions 4516-4639]
CCCATTCGCCATTCAGGCTGCGCAACTGTTGGGAAGGGCGATCGGTGCGGGCCTCTTCGCTATTACGCCA
GCTGGCGAAAGGGGGATGTGCTGCAAGGCGATTAAGTTGGGTAACGCCAGGGTTTTCCCAGTCACGACGT
TGTAAAACGACGGCCAGTGAGCGCGCGTAATACGACTCACTATAGGGCGAATTGGGTACCGGGCCCCCC
Features (pLannotate 1.2.2; 17 found; start..end, strand, type, name):
      7..141     +  CDS            lacI (fragment): lac repressor; lacI; The lac repressor binds to the lac operator to inhibit transcription in E. coli. This inhibition can be relieved by adding lactose or isopropyl-β-D-thiogalactopyranoside (IPTG).
    282..315     +  protein_bind   FRT (minimal): supports FLP-mediated excision but not integration (Turan and Bode, 2011) FLP recombinase from the Saccharomyces cerevisiae 2μ plasmid
    322..651     +  CDS            tnpA (fragment): TN5P_ECOLX - Also known as tnp. Experimental evidence at protein level: Swiss-Prot protein existence level 1. Mediates transposition of transposon Tn5 by a 'cut and paste' mechanism. First, the monomeric transposase binds the 19 bp inverted DNA repeats flanking the transposon. Then, dimerization of the DNA- bound transposase creates a synaptic DNA complex. After nicking of the first DNA strand, excision of the transposon proceeds through a series of intermediates. The transposase then mediates the insertion of the transposon at a new site by strand transfer. The activity of the wild- type tran
    683..1474    +  CDS            neo: KKA2_KLEPN - Also known as kan, nptII. Experimental evidence at protein level: Swiss-Prot protein existence level 1. Resistance to kanamycin, neomycin, paromomycin, ribostamycin, butirosin and gentamicin B. From Klebsiella pneumoniae.
   1490..1537    +  protein_bind   FRT: FLP-mediated recombination occurs in the 8-bp core sequence TCTAGAAA (Turan and Bode, 2011). FLP recombinase from the Saccharomyces cerevisiae 2μ plasmid
   1566..1825    -  mobile_element IS1 (fragment): prokaryotic transposable element IS1
   1821..2201    -  CDS            tetC (fragment): TETC_ECOLX - Experimental evidence at protein level: Swiss-Prot protein existence level 1. From Escherichia coli.
   2199..2386    +  CDS            TcR (fragment): tetracycline efflux protein; tet; confers resistance to tetracycline
   2385..2425    +  CDS            rop (fragment): Rop protein, which maintains plasmids at low copy number; rop
   2527..2617    +  misc_feature   bom (fragment): basis of mobility region from pBR322
   2658..3518    -  CDS            AmpR: β-lactamase; bla; confers resistance to ampicillin, carbenicillin, and related antibiotics
   3519..3623    -  promoter       AmpR promoter: bla
   3733..4121    -  rep_origin     R6K γ ori: γ replication origin from E. coli plasmid R6K; requires the R6K initiator protein pi for replication
   4211..4639    -  rep_origin     f1 ori (sequence partly withheld): f1 bacteriophage origin of replication; arrow indicates direction of (+) strand synthesis
   4644..4799    -  CDS            lacZα (fragment): LacZα fragment of β-galactosidase; lacZ fragment
   4807..4825    +  promoter       T7 promoter: promoter for bacteriophage T7 RNA polymerase
   4834..6       -  misc_feature   MCS (fragment) (across the origin): pBluescript multiple cloning site
