[The description below was written by a language model from this plasmid's Addgene catalogue record and pLannotate feature annotations shown in this document.]
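Description:
pECM1 is a low-copy bacterial plasmid derived from the pWM91 backbone, built as a PCR template rather than as an expression vector in the usual sense. According to the record, the sacB and lacZ genes of pWM91 were removed and replaced with a kanamycin resistance cassette together with the pdt1 insertion, assembled by Gibson cloning. The insert has no promoter of its own. Replication depends on the R6K γ origin, which requires the pi initiator protein, so the plasmid can only be maintained in a host carrying the pir gene. Because it cannot replicate in ordinary strains, leftover template should not persist as a plasmid when amplified products are introduced into them. Selection is recorded as kanamycin. The feature table also shows an intact β-lactamase gene with its promoter.

The annotated sequence (4,848 nt) shows the neo (nptII) kanamycin resistance gene flanked by two FRT sites, an arrangement that allows FLP recombinase to excise the marker after chromosomal integration. The pdt1 element itself is not called out by the automated annotation. Its position is therefore not defined by the table, although a short lacI-matching fragment lies just upstream of the first FRT site. Other hits are backbone remnants: an f1 origin, a lacZα fragment, a T7 promoter, part of a pBluescript-type cloning site, a bom fragment, and partial IS1, tetC, TcR, rop and Tn5 transposase sequences. The stated use is to amplify the pdt1-plus-marker cassette for genomic insertion in E. coli, generating the pdt1-tagged strains of the EPD library from a study on tunable protein degradation in bacteria.
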