Addgene plasmid #75445: pECM1
Purpose: Plasmid that serves as the PCR template to create the genomic pdt1 insertions contained in the EPD library. Plasmid contains the R6K origin of replication so needs pir gene to replicate
Depositing lab: James Collins. Depositing organization: Boston University Medical Campus. Publication: Tunable protein degradation in bacteria. Cameron DE, Collins JJ. Nat Biotechnol. 2014 Dec;32(12):1276-81. doi: 10.1038/nbt.3053. Epub 2014 Nov 17. PubMed 25402616.
Backbone
  Vector backbone: pWM91
  Modifications to backbone: removed sacB and lacZ genes and replaced with kan cassette from Datsenko et al. as well as the indicated pdt insertion
  Vector type: Bacterial Expression
Growth in bacteria
  Bacterial resistance: Kanamycin, 50 μg/mL
  Growth temperature: 37°C
  Growth strain: Pir1
  Copy number: Low Copy
Gene/Insert
  Gene/Insert name: pdt1
  Species: E. coli
  Promoter: none
  Cloning method: Gibson Cloning
  Sequencing primers: 5′ AATCAGCTGTTGCCCGTCTC
Terms and licenses: Academic/Nonprofit Terms; Industry Terms: Not Available to Industry
How to cite: pECM1 was a gift from James Collins (Addgene plasmid # 75445 ; http://n2t.net/addgene:75445 ; RRID:Addgene_75445)
