>Addgene plasmid #75445 | pECM1 | addgene partial sequence | sequence record 146581 | M13pUC-Fwd 5'-CCCAGTCACGACGTTGTAAAACG-3'
GTGAAAAGAAAAACCACCCTGGCTCCCAATACGCAAACCGCCTCTCCCCGCGCGTTGGCCGATTCATTAA
TGCAACTGGCACGACAGGTTTCCCGACTGGAAAGCGGGCAGGTTGGAGCGGCGAACAAAAACGAAGAAAA
CACCAACGAAGTGCCGACCTTTATGCTGAACGCGGGCCAGGCGAACCGTCTTCAGTTGTAACCGCGGAGG
AGAAAGTACCATGATTCCGGGGATCCGTCGACCTGCAGTTCGAAGTTCCTATTCTCTAGAAAGTATAGGA
ACTTCAGAGCGCTTTTGAAGCTCACGCTGCCGCAAGCACTCAGGGCGCAAGGGCTGCTAAAGGAAGCGGA
ACACGTAGAAAGCCAGTCCGCAGAAACGGTGCTGACCCCGGATGAATGTCAGCTACTGGGCTATCTGGAC
AAGGGAAAACGCAAGCGCAAAGAGAAAGCAGGTAGCTTGCAGTGGG
