>Addgene plasmid #75445 | pECM1 | addgene partial sequence | sequence record 147332 | Neo-R 5'-GCCCAGTCATAGCCGAATAG-3'
ATCCATCTTGTTCAATCATGCGAAACGATCCTCATCCTGTCTCTTGATCAGATCTTGATCCCCTGCGCCA
TCAGATCCTTGGCGGCAAGAAAGCCATCCAGTTTACTTTGCAGGGCTTCCCAACCTTACCAGAGGGCGCC
CCAGCTGGCAATTCCGGTTCGCTTGCTGTCCATAAAACCGCCCAGTCTAGCTATCGCCATGTAAGCCCAC
TGCAAGCTACCTGCTTTCTCTTTGCGCTTGCGTTTTCCCTTGTCCAGATAGCCCAGTAGCTGACATTCAT
CCGGGGTCAGCACCGTTTCTGCGGACTGGCTTTCTACGTGTTCCGCTTCCTTTAGCAGCCCTTGCGCCCT
GAGTGCTTGCGGCAGCGTGAGCTTCAAAAGCGCTCTGAAGTTCCTATACTTTCTAGAGAATAGGAACTTC
GAACTGCAGGTCGACGGATCCCCGGAATCATGGTACTTTCTCCTCCGCGGTTACAACTGAAGACGGTTCG
CCTGGCCCGCGTTCAGCATAAAGGTCGGCACTTCGTTGGTGTTTTCTTCGTTTTTGTTCGCCGCTCCAAC
CTGCCCGCTTTCCAGTCGGGAAACCTGTCGTGCCAGTTGCATTAATGAATCGGCCAACGCGCGGGGAGAG
GCGGTTTGCGTATTGGGAGCCAGGGTGGTTTTTCTTTTCACCAGTGAGACGGGCAACAGCTGATTCTCGA
GGGGGGGCCCGGTACCCAATTCGCCCTATAGTGAGTCGTATTACGCGCGCT
